Addgene plasmid #110271: MTHFR (MTHFRA-c042)
Purpose: Baculovirus expression for structure determination; may not be full ORF
Depositing lab: Nicola Burgess-Brown. Depositing organization: University of Oxford.
Backbone
  Vector backbone: pFB-CT10HF-LIC
  Backbone manufacturer: Nicola Burgess-Brown (Addgene plasmid # 39191)
  Vector type: Insect Expression
Growth in bacteria
  Bacterial resistance: Ampicillin, 100 μg/mL
  Growth temperature: 37°C
  Growth strain: DH5alpha
  Copy number: High Copy
Gene/Insert
  Gene/Insert name: MTHFR (alt name: methylenetetrahydrofolate reductase)
  Species: H. sapiens (human)
  Entrez Gene: MTHFR
  Promoter: polyhedrin promoter
  Tag / fusion protein: TEV-His10-Flag (C terminal on insert)
  Cloning method: Ligation Independent Cloning
  Sequencing primers: 5′ polyhedrin forward (5'-AAATGATAACCATCTCGC-3'); 3′ SV40pA-R
Terms and licenses: Academic/Nonprofit Terms; Industry Terms: Not Available to Industry
Depositor comments: Use SF9 cells for expression. PDB: 6FCX
How to cite: MTHFR (MTHFRA-c042) was a gift from Nicola Burgess-Brown (Addgene plasmid # 110271 ; http://n2t.net/addgene:110271 ; RRID:Addgene_110271)
