[The description below was written by a language model from this plasmid's Addgene catalogue record and pLannotate feature annotations shown in this document.]
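Description:
MTHFR (MTHFRA-c042) is a baculovirus transfer (donor) plasmid built on the pFB-CT10HF-LIC backbone, a pFastBac-type vector adapted for ligation-independent cloning and intended for protein production in insect cells. In bacteria it is maintained as a high-copy plasmid through a ColE1/pUC-type origin and selected with ampicillin via the β-lactamase gene; an f1 origin is also present. The expression cassette, together with a gentamicin acetyltransferase marker, lies between the Tn7R and Tn7L ends of a mini-Tn7 element. This arrangement allows site-specific transposition of the cassette into a baculovirus shuttle genome (bacmid) in a suitable E. coli host, with gentamicin resistance marking the transposed segment, after which recombinant virus can be generated.

The payload is a human methylenetetrahydrofolate reductase (MTHFR) coding sequence, the enzyme that converts 5,10-methylenetetrahydrofolate to 5-methyltetrahydrofolate for homocysteine remethylation. The feature table annotates the insert as a fragment of roughly 1.8 kb, consistent with the depositor's caution that it may not be the full open reading frame, as is common for constructs designed with trimmed boundaries for crystallography. Transcription is driven by the strong, very late polyhedrin promoter of Autographa californica nucleopolyhedrovirus and terminated by an SV40 polyadenylation signal. The protein carries a C-terminal TEV-His10-FLAG tag, detected in the annotation as partial His and FLAG matches, which permits affinity purification and detection, with the TEV protease site allowing tag removal. The construct was made for structure determination, with expression recommended in Sf9 cells, and the record links it to a deposited protein structure.
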