Features (pLannotate 1.2.2; 17 found; start..end, strand, type, name):
      2..456     +  rep_origin     f1 ori (sequence partly withheld): f1 bacteriophage origin of replication; arrow indicates direction of (+) strand synthesis
    482..586     +  promoter       AmpR promoter: bla
    587..1447    +  CDS            AmpR: β-lactamase; bla; confers resistance to ampicillin, carbenicillin, and related antibiotics
   1618..2206    +  rep_origin     ori: high-copy-number ColE1/pMB1/pBR322/pUC origin of replication
   2392..2443    -  misc_feature   bom (fragment): basis of mobility region from pBR322
   2511..2735    -  mobile_element Tn7R: mini-Tn7 element (right end of the Tn7 transposon) Tn7
   2802..3335    -  CDS            GmR: gentamycin acetyltransferase; aacC1; confers resistance to gentamycin
   3505..3533    -  promoter       Pc promoter: intI1 (promoter lies within the coding sequence); class 1 integron promoter
   3511..3858    -  CDS            YPR2_ECOLX (fragment): Protein predicted: Swiss-Prot protein existence level 4. From Escherichia coli.
   3885..3976    +  promoter       polyhedrin promoter: polh from Autographa californica; promoter for the baculovirus polyhedrin gene
   4039..5862    +  CDS            MTHFR (fragment): MTHR_HUMAN - Experimental evidence at protein level: Swiss-Prot protein existence level 1. Catalyzes the conversion of 5,10-methylenetetrahydrofolate to 5-methyltetrahydrofolate, a co-substrate for homocysteine remethylation to methionine. From Homo sapiens (Human).
   5893..5912    +  CDS            7xHis (fragment): 6xHis affinity tag
   5917..5940    +  CDS            3xFLAG (fragment): three tandem FLAG® epitope tags
   5992..6075    +  CDS            large T antigen (fragment): large T antigen from SV40 (simian virus 40)
   6098..6232    +  polyA_signal   SV40 poly(A) signal: SV40 polyadenylation signal
   6261..6426    -  mobile_element Tn7L: mini-Tn7 element (left end of the Tn7 transposon) Tn7
   6589..6605    +  CDS            lacZα (fragment): LacZα fragment of β-galactosidase; lacZ fragment
>Addgene plasmid #110271 | MTHFR (MTHFRA-c042) | addgene full sequence | sequence record 212270 | Addgene NGS Result
G
[124 nt withheld, positions 2-125]
C
[91 nt withheld, positions 127-217]
A
[49 nt withheld, positions 219-267]
CCTTTGACGTTGGAGTCCACGTTCTT
[37 nt withheld, positions 294-330]
ACCCTATCTCGGTCTATTCTTTTGATTTATAAGGGATTTTGCCGATTTCGGCCTATTGGTTAAAAAATGA
GCTGATTTAACAAAAATTTAACGCGAATTTTAACAAAATATTAACGCTTACAATTTAGGTGGCACTTTTC
GGGGAAATGTGCGCGGAACCCCTATTTGTTTATTTTTCTAAATACATTCAAATATGTATCCGCTCATGAG
ACAATAACCCTGATAAATGCTTCAATAATATTGAAAAAGGAAGAGTATGAGTATTCAACATTTCCGTGTC
GCCCTTATTCCCTTTTTTGCGGCATTTTGCCTTCCTGTTTTTGCTCACCCAGAAACGCTGGTGAAAGTAA
AAGATGCTGAAGATCAGTTGGGTGCACGAGTGGGTTACATCGAACTGGATCTCAACAGCGGTAAGATCCT
TGAGAGTTTTCGCCCCGAAGAACGTTTTCCAATGATGAGCACTTTTAAAGTTCTGCTATGTGGCGCGGTA
TTATCCCGTATTGACGCCGGGCAAGAGCAACTCGGTCGCCGCATACACTATTCTCAGAATGACTTGGTTG
AGTACTCACCAGTCACAGAAAAGCATCTTACGGATGGCATGACAGTAAGAGAATTATGCAGTGCTGCCAT
AACCATGAGTGATAACACTGCGGCCAACTTACTTCTGACAACGATCGGAGGACCGAAGGAGCTAACCGCT
TTTTTGCACAACATGGGGGATCATGTAACTCGCCTTGATCGTTGGGAACCGGAGCTGAATGAAGCCATAC
CAAACGACGAGCGTGACACCACGATGCCTGTAGCAATGGCAACAACGTTGCGCAAACTATTAACTGGCGA
ACTACTTACTCTAGCTTCCCGGCAACAATTAATAGACTGGATGGAGGCGGATAAAGTTGCAGGACCACTT
CTGCGCTCGGCCCTTCCGGCTGGCTGGTTTATTGCTGATAAATCTGGAGCCGGTGAGCGTGGGTCTCGCG
GTATCATTGCAGCACTGGGGCCAGATGGTAAGCCCTCCCGTATCGTAGTTATCTACACGACGGGGAGTCA
GGCAACTATGGATGAACGAAATAGACAGATCGCTGAGATAGGTGCCTCACTGATTAAGCATTGGTAACTG
TCAGACCAAGTTTACTCATATATACTTTAGATTGATTTAAAACTTCATTTTTAATTTAAAAGGATCTAGG
TGAAGATCCTTTTTGATAATCTCATGACCAAAATCCCTTAACGTGAGTTTTCGTTCCACTGAGCGTCAGA
CCCCGTAGAAAAGATCAAAGGATCTTCTTGAGATCCTTTTTTTCTGCGCGTAATCTGCTGCTTGCAAACA
AAAAAACCACCGCTACCAGCGGTGGTTTGTTTGCCGGATCAAGAGCTACCAACTCTTTTTCCGAAGGTAA
CTGGCTTCAGCAGAGCGCAGATACCAAATACTGTTCTTCTAGTGTAGCCGTAGTTAGGCCACCACTTCAA
GAACTCTGTAGCACCGCCTACATACCTCGCTCTGCTAATCCTGTTACCAGTGGCTGCTGCCAGTGGCGAT
AAGTCGTGTCTTACCGGGTTGGACTCAAGACGATAGTTACCGGATAAGGCGCAGCGGTCGGGCTGAACGG
GGGGTTCGTGCACACAGCCCAGCTTGGAGCGAACGACCTACACCGAACTGAGATACCTACAGCGTGAGCT
ATGAGAAAGCGCCACGCTTCCCGAAGGGAGAAAGGCGGACAGGTATCCGGTAAGCGGCAGGGTCGGAACA
GGAGAGCGCACGAGGGAGCTTCCAGGGGGAAACGCCTGGTATCTTTATAGTCCTGTCGGGTTTCGCCACC
TCTGACTTGAGCGTCGATTTTTGTGATGCTCGTCAGGGGGGCGGAGCCTATGGAAAAACGCCAGCAACGC
GGCCTTTTTACGGTTCCTGGCCTTTTGCTGGCCTTTTGCTCACATGTTCTTTCCTGCGTTATCCCCTGAT
TCTGTGGATAACCGTATTACCGCCTTTGAGTGAGCTGATACCGCTCGCCGCAGCCGAACGACCGAGCGCA
GCGAGTCAGTGAGCGAGGAAGCGGAAGAGCGCCTGATGCGGTATTTTCTCCTTACGCATCTGTGCGGTAT
TTCACACCGCATAGACCAGCCGCGTAACCTGGCAAAATCGGTTACGGTTGAGTAATAAATGGATGCCCTG
CGTAAGCGGGTGTGGGCGGACAATAAAGTCTTAAACTGAACAAAATAGATCTAAACTATGACAATAAAGT
CTTAAACTAGACAGAATAGTTGTAAACTGAAATCAGTCCAGTTATGCTGTGAAAAAGCATACTGGACTTT
TGTTATGGCTAAAGCAAACTCTTCATTTTCTGAAGTGCAAATTGCCCGTCGTATTAAAGAGGGGCGTGGC
CAAGGGCATGGTAAAGACTATATTCGCGGCGTTGTGACAATTTACCGAACAACTCCGCGGCCGGGAAGCC
GATCTCGGCTTGAACGAATTGTTAGGTGGCGGTACTTGGGTCGATATCAAAGTGCATCACTTCTTCCCGT
ATGCCCAACTTTGTATAGAGAGCCACTGCGGGATCGTCACCGTAATCTGCTTGCACGTAGATCACATAAG
CACCAAGCGCGTTGGCCTCATGCTTGAGGAGATTGATGAGCGCGGTGGCAATGCCCTGCCTCCGGTGCTC
GCCGGAGACTGCGAGATCATAGATATAGATCTCACTACGCGGCTGCTCAAACTTGGGCAGAACGTAAGCC
GCGAGAGCGCCAACAACCGCTTCTTGGTCGAAGGCAGCAAGCGCGATGAATGTCTTACTACGGAGCAAGT
TCCCGAGGTAATCGGAGTCCGGCTGATGTTGGGAGTAGGTGGCTACGTCTCCGAACTCACGACCGAAAAG
ATCAAGAGCAGCCCGCATGGATTTGACTTGGTCAGGGCCGAGCCTACATGTGCGAATGATGCCCATACTT
GAGCCACCTAACTTTGTTTTAGGGCGACTGCCCTGCTGCGTAACATCGTTGCTGCTCCATAACATCAAAC
ATCGACCCACGGCGTAACGCGCTTGCTGCTTGGATGCCCGAGGCATAGACTGTACAAAAAAACAGTCATA
ACAAGCCATGAAAACCGCCACTGCGCCGTTACCACCGCTGCGTTCGGTCAAGGTTCTGGACCAGTTGCGT
GAGCGCATACGCTACTTGCATTACAGTTTACGAACCGAACAGGCTTATGTCAACTGGGTTCGTGCCTTCA
TCCGTTTCCACGGTGTGCGTCACCCGGCAACCTTGGGCAGCAGCGAAGTCGAGGCATTTCTGTCCTGGCT
GGCGAACGAGCGCAAGGTTTCGGTCTCCACGCATCGTCAGGCATTGGCGGCCTTGCTGTTCTTCTACGGC
AAGGTGCTGTGCACGGATCTGCCCTGGCTTCAGGAGATCGGAAGACCTCGGCCGTCGCGGCGCTTGCCGG
TGGTGCTGACCCCGGATGAAGTGGTTCGCATCCTCGGTTTTCTGGAAGGCGAGCATCGTTTGTTCGCCCA
GGACTCTAGCTATAGTTCTAGTGGTTGGCTACGTATACTCCGGAATATTAATAGATCATGGAGATAATTA
AAATGATAACCATCTCGCAAATAAATAAGTATTTTACTGTTTTCGTAACAGTTTTGTAATAAAAAAACCT
ATAAATATTCCGGATTATTCATACCGTCCCACCATCGGGCGCGGATCTACTTAAGAAGGAGATATACTAT
GGACCCTGAGCGGCATGAGAGACTCCGGGAGAAGATGAGGCGGCGATTGGAATCTGGTGACAAGTGGTTC
TCCCTGGAATTCTTCCCTCCTCGAACTGCTGAGGGAGCTGTCAATCTCATCTCAAGGTTTGACCGGATGG
CAGCAGGTGGCCCCCTCTACATAGACGTGACCTGGCACCCAGCAGGTGACCCTGGCTCAGACAAGGAGAC
CTCCTCCATGATGATCGCCAGCACCGCCGTGAACTACTGTGGCCTGGAGACCATCCTGCACATGACCTGC
TGCCGTCAGCGCCTGGAGGAGATCACGGGCCATCTGCACAAAGCTAAGCAGCTGGGCCTGAAGAACATCA
TGGCGCTGCGGGGAGACCCAATAGGTGACCAGTGGGAAGAGGAGGAGGGAGGCTTCAACTACGCAGTGGA
CCTGGTGAAGCACATCCGAAGTGAGTTTGGTGACTACTTTGACATCTGTGTGGCAGGTTACCCCAAAGGC
CACCCCGAAGCAGGGAGCTTTGAGGCTGACCTGAAGCACTTGAAGGAGAAGGTGTCTGCGGGAGCCGATT
TCATCATCACGCAGCTTTTCTTTGAGGCTGACACATTCTTCCGCTTTGTGAAGGCATGCACCGACATGGG
CATCACTTGCCCCATCGTCCCCGGGATCTTTCCCATCCAGGGCTACCACTCCCTTCGGCAGCTTGTGAAG
CTGTCCAAGCTGGAGGTGCCACAGGAGATCAAGGACGTGATTGAGCCAATCAAAGACAACGATGCTGCCA
TCCGCAACTATGGCATCGAGCTGGCCGTGAGCCTGTGCCAGGAGCTTCTGGCCAGTGGCTTGGTGCCAGG
CCTCCACTTCTACACCCTCAACCGCGAGATGGCTACCACAGAGGTGCTGAAGCGCCTGGGGATGTGGACT
GAGGACCCCAGGCGTCCCCTACCCTGGGCTCTCAGTGCCCACCCCAAGCGCCGAGAGGAAGATGTACGTC
CCATCTTCTGGGCCTCCAGACCAAAGAGTTACATCTACCGTACCCAGGAGTGGGACGAGTTCCCTAACGG
CCGCTGGGGCAATTCCTCTTCCCCTGCCTTTGGGGAGCTGAAGGACTACTACCTCTTCTACCTGAAGAGC
AAGTCCCCCAAGGAGGAGCTGCTGAAGATGTGGGGGGAGGAGCTGACCAGTGAAGCAAGTGTCTTTGAAG
TCTTTGTTCTTTACCTCTCGGGAGAACCAAACCGGAATGGTCACAAAGTGACTTGCCTGCCCTGGAACGA
TGAGCCCCTGGCGGCTGAGACCAGCCTGCTGAAGGAGGAGCTGCTGCGGGTGAACCGCCAGGGCATCCTC
ACCATCAACTCACAGCCCAACATCAACGGGAAGCCGTCCTCCGACCCCATCGTGGGCTGGGGCCCCAGCG
GGGGCTATGTCTTCCAGAAGGCCTACTTAGAGTTTTTCACTTCCCGCGAGACAGCGGAAGCACTTCTGCA
AGTGCTGAAGAAGTACGAGCTCCGGGTTAATTACCACCTTGTCAATGTGAAGGGTGAAAACATCACCAAT
GCCCCTGAACTGCAGCCGAATGCTGTCACTTGGGGCATCTTCCCTGGGCGAGAGATCATCCAGCCCACCG
TAGTGGATCCCGTCAGCTTCATGTTCTGGAAGGACGAGGCCTTTGCCCTGTGGATTGAGCAGTGGGGAAA
GCTGTATGAGGAGGAGTCCCCGTCCCGCACCATCATCCAGTACATCCACGACAACTACTTCCTGGTCAAC
CTGGTGGACAATGACTTCCCACTGGACAACTGCCTCTGGCAGGTGGTGGAAGACACATTGGAGCTTCTCA
ACGCAGAGAACCTCTACTTCCAATCGCACCATCATCACCATCACCATCACCACCATGATTACAAGGATGA
CGACGATAAGTGAGGATCCGAATTCGAGCTCCGTCGACAAGCTTGTCGAGAAGTACTAGAGGATCATAAT
CAGCCATACCACATTTGTAGAGGTTTTACTTGCTTTAAAAAACCTCCCACACCTCCCCCTGAACCTGAAA
CATAAAATGAATGCAATTGTTGTTGTTAACTTGTTTATTGCAGCTTATAATGGTTACAAATAAAGCAATA
GCATCACAAATTTCACAAATAAAGCATTTTTTTCACTGCATTCTAGTTGTGGTTTGTCCAAACTCATCAA
TGTATCTTATCATGTCTGGATCTGATCACTGCTTGAGCCTAGGAGATCCGAACCAGATAAGTGAAATCTA
GTTCCAAACTATTTTGTCATTTTTAATTTTCGTATTAGCTTACGACGCTACACCCAGTTCCCATCTATTT
TGTCACTCTTCCCTAAATAATCCTTAAAAACTCCATTTCCACCCCTCCCAGTTCCCAACTATTTTGTCCG
CCCACAGCGGGGCATTTTTCTTCCTGTTATGTTTTTAATCAAACATCCTGCCAACTCCATGTGACAAACC
GTCATCTTCGGCTACTTTTTCTCTGTCACAGAATGAAAATTTTTCTGTCATCTCTTCGTTATTAATGTTT
GTAATTGACTGAATATCAACGCTTATTTGCAGCCTGAATGGCGAATGG
