>Addgene plasmid #110271 | MTHFR (MTHFRA-c042) | depositor partial sequence | sequence record 207545 | Insert Sequence
ATGGACCCTGAGCGGCATGAGAGACTCCGGGAGAAGATGAGGCGGCGATTGGAATCTGGTGACAAGTGGT
TCTCCCTGGAATTCTTCCCTCCTCGAACTGCTGAGGGAGCTGTCAATCTCATCTCAAGGTTTGACCGGAT
GGCAGCAGGTGGCCCCCTCTACATAGACGTGACCTGGCACCCAGCAGGTGACCCTGGCTCAGACAAGGAG
ACCTCCTCCATGATGATCGCCAGCACCGCCGTGAACTACTGTGGCCTGGAGACCATCCTGCACATGACCT
GCTGCCGTCAGCGCCTGGAGGAGATCACGGGCCATCTGCACAAAGCTAAGCAGCTGGGCCTGAAGAACAT
CATGGCGCTGCGGGGAGACCCAATAGGTGACCAGTGGGAAGAGGAGGAGGGAGGCTTCAACTACGCAGTG
GACCTGGTGAAGCACATCCGAAGTGAGTTTGGTGACTACTTTGACATCTGTGTGGCAGGTTACCCCAAAG
GCCACCCCGAAGCAGGGAGCTTTGAGGCTGACCTGAAGCACTTGAAGGAGAAGGTGTCTGCGGGAGCCGA
TTTCATCATCACGCAGCTTTTCTTTGAGGCTGACACATTCTTCCGCTTTGTGAAGGCATGCACCGACATG
GGCATCACTTGCCCCATCGTCCCCGGGATCTTTCCCATCCAGGGCTACCACTCCCTTCGGCAGCTTGTGA
AGCTGTCCAAGCTGGAGGTGCCACAGGAGATCAAGGACGTGATTGAGCCAATCAAAGACAACGATGCTGC
CATCCGCAACTATGGCATCGAGCTGGCCGTGAGCCTGTGCCAGGAGCTTCTGGCCAGTGGCTTGGTGCCA
GGCCTCCACTTCTACACCCTCAACCGCGAGATGGCTACCACAGAGGTGCTGAAGCGCCTGGGGATGTGGA
CTGAGGACCCCAGGCGTCCCCTACCCTGGGCTCTCAGTGCCCACCCCAAGCGCCGAGAGGAAGATGTACG
TCCCATCTTCTGGGCCTCCAGACCAAAGAGTTACATCTACCGTACCCAGGAGTGGGACGAGTTCCCTAAC
GGCCGCTGGGGCAATTCCTCTTCCCCTGCCTTTGGGGAGCTGAAGGACTACTACCTCTTCTACCTGAAGA
GCAAGTCCCCCAAGGAGGAGCTGCTGAAGATGTGGGGGGAGGAGCTGACCAGTGAAGCAAGTGTCTTTGA
AGTCTTTGTTCTTTACCTCTCGGGAGAACCAAACCGGAATGGTCACAAAGTGACTTGCCTGCCCTGGAAC
GATGAGCCCCTGGCGGCTGAGACCAGCCTGCTGAAGGAGGAGCTGCTGCGGGTGAACCGCCAGGGCATCC
TCACCATCAACTCACAGCCCAACATCAACGGGAAGCCGTCCTCCGACCCCATCGTGGGCTGGGGCCCCAG
CGGGGGCTATGTCTTCCAGAAGGCCTACTTAGAGTTTTTCACTTCCCGCGAGACAGCGGAAGCACTTCTG
CAAGTGCTGAAGAAGTACGAGCTCCGGGTTAATTACCACCTTGTCAATGTGAAGGGTGAAAACATCACCA
ATGCCCCTGAACTGCAGCCGAATGCTGTCACTTGGGGCATCTTCCCTGGGCGAGAGATCATCCAGCCCAC
CGTAGTGGATCCCGTCAGCTTCATGTTCTGGAAGGACGAGGCCTTTGCCCTGTGGATTGAGCAGTGGGGA
AAGCTGTATGAGGAGGAGTCCCCGTCCCGCACCATCATCCAGTACATCCACGACAACTACTTCCTGGTCA
ACCTGGTGGACAATGACTTCCCACTGGACAACTGCCTCTGGCAGGTGGTGGAAGACACATTGGAGCTTCT
CAACGCAGAGAACCTCTACTTCCAATCGCACCATCATCACCATCACCATCACCACCATGATTACAAGGAT
GACGACGATAAGTGAGGATCC
